>Addgene plasmid #82570 | pEMS1960 | depositor full sequence | sequence record 157017 | Full Sequence
TCGCGCGTTTCGGTGATGACGGTGAAAACCTCTGACACATGCAGCTCCCGGAGACGGTCACAGCTTGTCT
GTAAGCGGATGCCGGGAGCAGACAAGCCCGTCAGGGCGCGTCAGCGGGTGTTGGCGGGTGTCGGGGCTGG
CTTAACTATGCGGCATCAGAGCAGATTGTACTGAGAGTGCACCAAATGCGGTGTGAAATACCGCACAGAT
GCGTAAGGAGAAAATACCGCATCAGGCGCCATTCGCCATTCAGGCTGCGCAACTGTTGGGAAGGGCGATC
GGTGCGGGCCTCATCGCTATTACGCCAGCTGGCGAAAGGGGGATGTGCTGCAAGGCGATTAAGTTGGGTA
ACGCCAGGGTTTTCCCAGTCACGACGTTGTAAAACGACGGCCAGTGCAACGCGATGACGATGGATAGCGA
TTCATCGATGAGCTGACCCGATCGCCGCCGCCGGAGGGTTGCGTTTGAGACGGGCGACAGATCGACACTG
CTCGATCCGCTCGCACCGGCCGGCCGAAAACTTAGAGTGCCATTATCTGGGGTATCATGAACTGGGCCTC
CGAGTTTGGGTATCAAGATTTTGGGGGTCTCATATTCTTGAGGTTTCAGATTTTAGGAGGTCTCAAGACC
TGGGGGTGGTCTTAGGATGTCCCGGCCCATATCTGGACTATCAAGAACTGGGATTTCAGAATCCAGAGCT
GTGAGGACTTGCTGGCCTCAGAAACACGGGCATCATAAATCGGGGTCTCAGAATCTGTGGGTATTGGGAT
TTGGGGCTAGGCACCCTGTGGCCTAGGGTGTCTCAAAGACTTTGAGGTCTAAGAATGTAGGGGTCAGGGT
GAGGTCTACGGACAGAAGGTGCCCTTTATGCCCCTGCCCCCTACGTGATGTATGGGAAGGTGAAAGGGGA
GACAGGTGGGGAGGAAACCAGCCAGTGGGGTGGGGCGAGTGGGAGAGGGGATGCGGGTGACTAATTCTCC
CAGAAGCCCCCCTTCCTCAAATCCCTTCTTAGGAAATGTCCTCGGTTTCACCATCTATGACATCCCCCCA
AAATAGCTCCTGGGGGTGGGGCAGCTATTGTCTTCAGGCCACTGTCCCTTCTCAAATGCCTCTTCCTAAT
CCCAACTGGATCAGGTTCCCATGGACTTGTCATAAGACAAAAGAGGACAGCTGTGCTGAGGGGGCAGGGT
CTGCAGCCTCCTGGCTGTGCCAGGACCACACCTACCAAGGTCTGTCCTCATGCATGCTTTAGGACAGCCG
GCCCCCTCCCTCAGACCCAAGAGTCCAGACCTGAGCCCTCCTCCCTCAGACGCAGGAGTACAGGCCCCCA
GCCCGCTCCTCCCTCAGACTCAGGAGTCTAGACTCCCAGCCTCTCCCCTCCAAGGACCTACTGTGTGCCG
GGCATGGGGACGTCAAAGCACAGGGAGCTATAAGGGAGGTAGTTGGAGCACCACGGGAGCCTGGGGTGTG
GGGTGGGAGCAGGGGCGGGGCTCCTGGGCCATGCAGATGGGGTTGGCATGGGGTTGGGGAGGGGCCCACG
GAGGCTTCTGGACTCTGAGTGTGGAGCCAGGGGCAGCAGGGCTGTCTCTGAACTCCCAGGCTTGTGTTTG
AGCAAAGGAATTCTCTCCCCCTCCCTCTCCCCTCGGGGCGGGCCCGAGCCTCCAGCTATAAACTTCCCGG
AGCTTCTGTGCCCTCAGCAAGGCTCAGCCTCAAGATTCACAGCAGGCGCGCCGGATCGACGAGAGCAGCG
CGACTGGATCAGTTCTGGACCAGCGAGCTGTGCTGCGACTCGTGGCGTAATCATGGTCATAGCTGTTTCC
TGTGTGAAATTGTTATCCGCTCACAATTCCACACAACATACGAGCCGGAAGCATAAAGTGTAAAGCCTGG
GGTGCCTAATGAGTGAGCTAACTCACATTAATTGCGTTGCGCTCACTGCCCGCTTTCCAGTCGGGAAACC
TGTCGTGCCAGCTGCATTAATGAATCGGCCAACGCGCGGGGAGAGGCGGTTTGCGTATTGGGCGCTCTTC
CGCTTCCTCGCTCACTGACTCGCTGCGCTCGGTCGTTCGGCTGCGGCGAGCGGTATCAGCTCACTCAAAG
GCGGTAATACGGTTATCCACAGAATCAGGGGATAACGCAGGAAAGAACATGTGAGCAAAAGGCCAGCAAA
AGGCCAGGAACCGTAAAAAGGCCGCGTTGCTGGCGTTTTTCCATAGGCTCCGCCCCCCTGACGAGCATCA
CAAAAATCGACGCTCAAGTCAGAGGTGGCGAAACCCGACAGGACTATAAAGATACCAGGCGTTTCCCCCT
GGAAGCTCCCTCGTGCGCTCTCCTGTTCCGACCCTGTCGCTTACCGGATACCTGTCCGCCTTTCTCCCTT
CGGGAAGCGTGGCGCTTTCTCATAGCTCACGCTGTAGGTATCTCAGTTCGGTGTAGGTCGTTCGCTCCAA
GCTGGGCTGTGTGCACGAACCCCCCGTTCAGCCCGACCGCTGCGCCTTATCCGGTAACTATCGTCTTGAG
TCCAACCCGGTAAGACACGACTTATCGCCACTGGCAGCAGCCACTGGTAACAGGATTAGCAGAGCGAGGT
ATGTAGGCGGTGCTACAGAGTTCTTGAAGTGGTGGCCTAACTACGGCTACACTAGAAGAACAGTATTTGG
TATCTGCGCTCTGCTGAAGCCAGTTACCTTCGGAAAAAGAGTTGGTAGCTCTTGATCCGGCAAACAAACC
ACCGCTGGTAGCGGTGGTTTTTTTGTTTGCAAGCAGCAGATTACGCGCAGAAAAAAAGGATCTCAAGAAG
ATCCTTTGATCTTTTCTACGGGGTCTGACGCTCAGTGGAACGAAAACTCACGTTAAGGGATTTTGGTCAT
GAGATTATCAAAAAGGATCTTCACCTAGATCCTTTTAAATTAAAAATGAAGTTTTAAATCAATCTAAAGT
ATATATGAGTAAACTTGGTCTGACAGTTACCAATGCTTAATCAGTGAGGCACCTATCTCAGCGATCTGTC
TATTTCGTTCATCCATAGTTGCCTGACTCCCCGTCGTGTAGATAACTACGATACGGGAGGGCTTACCATC
TGGCCCCAGTGCTGCAATGATACCGCGAGACCCACGCTCACCGGCTCCAGATTTATCAGCAATAAACCAG
CCAGCCGGAAGGGCCGAGCGCAGAAGTGGTCCTGCAACTTTATCCGCCTCCATCCAGTCTATTAATTGTT
GCCGGGAAGCTAGAGTAAGTAGTTCGCCAGTTAATAGTTTGCGCAACGTTGTTGCCATTGCTACAGGCAT
CGTGGTGTCACGCTCGTCGTTTGGTATGGCTTCATTCAGCTCCGGTTCCCAACGATCAAGGCGAGTTACA
TGATCCCCCATGTTGTGCAAAAAAGCGGTTAGCTCCTTCGGTCCTCCGATCGTTGTCAGAAGTAAGTTGG
CCGCAGTGTTATCACTCATGGTTATGGCAGCACTGCATAATTCTCTTACTGTCATGCCATCCGTAAGATG
CTTTTCTGTGACTGGTGAGTACTCAACCAAGTCATTCTGAGAATAGTGTATGCGGCGACCGAGTTGCTCT
TGCCCGGCGTCAATACGGGATAATACCGCGCCACATAGCAGAACTTTAAAAGTGCTCATCATTGGAAAAC
GTTCTTCGGGGCGAAAACTCTCAAGGATCTTACCGCTGTTGAGATCCAGTTCGATGTAACCCACTCGTGC
ACCCAACTGATCTTCAGCATCTTTTACTTTCACCAGCGTTTCTGGGTGAGCAAAAACAGGAAGGCAAAAT
GCCGCAAAAAAGGGAATAAGGGCGACACGGAAATGTTGAATACTCATACTCTACCTTTTTCAATATTATT
GAAGCATTTATCAGGGTTATTGTCTCATGAGCGGATACATATTTGAATGTATTTAGAAAAATAAACAAAT
AGGGGTTCCGCGCACATTTCCCCGAAAAGTGCCACCTGACGTCTAAGAAACCATTATTATCATGACATTA
ACCTATAAAAATAGGCGTATCACGAGGCCCTTTCGTC
Features (pLannotate 1.2.2; 10 found; start..end, strand, type, name):
    137..236     +  misc_feature   bom (fragment): basis of mobility region from pBR322
    242..396     -  CDS            lacZα (fragment): LacZα fragment of β-galactosidase; lacZ fragment
   1830..1846    -  protein_bind   lac operator: The lac repressor binds to the lac operator to inhibit transcription in E. coli. This inhibition can be relieved by adding lactose or isopropyl-β-D-thiogalactopyranoside (IPTG). lac repressor encoded by lacI
   1854..1884    -  promoter       lac promoter: promoter for the E. coli lac operon
   1899..1920    -  protein_bind   CAP binding site: CAP binding activates transcription in the presence of cAMP. E. coli catabolite activator protein
   1933..2025    -  CDS            lacI (fragment): lac repressor; lacI; The lac repressor binds to the lac operator to inhibit transcription in E. coli. This inhibition can be relieved by adding lactose or isopropyl-β-D-thiogalactopyranoside (IPTG).
   2208..2796    -  rep_origin     ori: high-copy-number ColE1/pMB1/pBR322/pUC origin of replication
   2967..3827    -  CDS            AmpR: β-lactamase; bla; confers resistance to ampicillin, carbenicillin, and related antibiotics
   3828..3932    -  promoter       AmpR promoter: bla
   4027..35      +  CDS            rop (fragment) (across the origin): Rop protein, which maintains plasmids at low copy number; rop
