[The description below was written by a language model from this plasmid's Addgene catalogue record and pLannotate feature annotations shown in this document.]
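Description:
pEMS1960 is a high-copy bacterial cloning plasmid of about 4.0 kb from the Pleiades Promoter Project, serving as a storage and source vector for the Ple301 MiniPromoter. The catalogue lists the backbone as unknown and notes that the plasmid was commercially synthesized. The annotated features are those of a pUC-type cloning vector: a high-copy ColE1/pMB1-family origin of replication, a β-lactamase (AmpR) gene with its own promoter for ampicillin selection in E. coli, and a lac region comprising the CAP binding site, lac promoter, lac operator and a lacZα fragment. Short remnants of lacI, rop and the pBR322 bom region are also detected; these are fragments only and are not expected to be functional.

The payload, Ple301 (also called the TNNT1-B MiniPromoter), is a 1,209 bp human-derived regulatory sequence. MiniPromoters of this kind are compact, designed assemblies of regulatory regions from a gene, here TNNT1, intended to drive restricted, cell-type-specific expression from a small element. The automated feature table does not annotate the insert itself, but there is an unannotated stretch of roughly 1.4 kb between the lacZα fragment and the lac operator. That placement, together with the flanking M13 forward and reverse sequencing primers, suggests the MiniPromoter occupies the lacZα cloning region.

No reporter, transgene, polyadenylation signal or viral element is annotated, so the plasmid does not appear to be an expression construct in its own right. It most plausibly serves as a template from which Ple301 can be subcloned into reporter or delivery vectors. The record does not state the cloning method or the expression pattern expected for this promoter.
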