Addgene plasmid #82570: pEMS1960
Purpose: High copy number plasmid containing Ple301 MiniPromoter insert.
Depositing lab: Elizabeth Simpson. Depositing organization: University of British Columbia. Publication: New MiniPromoter Ple345 (NEFL) Drives Strong and Specific Expression in Retinal Ganglion Cells of Mouse and Primate Retina. Simpson E, Korecki AJ, Fornes O, McGill TJ, Cueva-Vargas JL, Agostinone J, Farkas RA, Hickmott JW, Lam SL, Mathelier A, Renner LM, Stoddard J, Zhou M, Di Polo A, Neuringer M, Wasserman WW. Hum Gene Ther. 2018 Jul 31. doi: 10.1089/hum.2018.118. PubMed 30062914.
Backbone
  Vector backbone: Unknown
  Vector type: Pleiades Promoter Project [sic, Pleaides Plieades]
Growth in bacteria
  Bacterial resistance: Ampicillin, 100 μg/mL
  Growth temperature: 37°C
  Growth strain: DH5alpha
  Copy number: High Copy
Gene/Insert
  Gene/Insert name: Ple301 (alt name: TNNT1-B MiniPromoter)
  Species: H. sapiens (human)
  Insert size (bp): 1209
  Cloning method: Unknown
  Sequencing primers: 5′ M13-F20; 3′ M13-rev
Resource information
  A portion of this plasmid was derived from a plasmid made by: Plasmid commercially synthesized by Integrated DNA Technologies (IDT)
Terms and licenses: Academic/Nonprofit Terms; Industry Terms
How to cite: pEMS1960 was a gift from Elizabeth Simpson (Addgene plasmid # 82570 ; http://n2t.net/addgene:82570 ; RRID:Addgene_82570)
