>Addgene plasmid #82570 | pEMS1960 | addgene partial sequence | sequence record 159155 | M13-F20 5'-TGTAAAACGACGGCCAGT-3'
TCATCGATGAGCTGACCCGATCGCCGCCGCCGGAGGGTTGCGTTTGAGACGGGCGACAGATCGACACTGC
TCGATCCGCTCGCACCGGCCGGCCGAAAACTTAGAGTGCCATTATCTGGGGTATCATGAACTGGGCCTCC
GAGTTTGGGTATCAAGATTTTGGGGGTCTCATATTCTTGAGGTTTCAGATTTTAGGAGGTCTCAAGACCT
GGGGGTGGTCTTAGGATGTCCCGGCCCATATCTGGACTATCAAGAACTGGGATTTCAGAATCCAGAGCTG
TGAGGACTTGCTGGCCTCAGAAACACGGGCATCATAAATCGGGGTCTCAGAATCTGTGGGTATTGGGATT
TGGGGCTAGGCACCCTGTGGCCTAGGGTGTCTCAAAGACTTTGAGGTCTAAGAATGTAGGGGTCAGGGTG
AGGTCTACGGACAGAAGGTGCCCTTTATGCCCCTGCCCCCTACGTGATGTATGGGAAGGTGAAAGGGGAG
ACAGGTGGGGAGGAAACCAGCCAGTGGGGTGGGGCGAGTGGGAGAGGGGATGCGGGTGACTAATTCTCCC
AGAAGCCCCCCTTCCTCAAATCCCTTCTTAGGAAATGTCCTCGGTTTCACCATCTATGACATCCCCCCAA
AATAGCTCCTGGGGGTGGGGCAGCTATTGTCTTCAGGCCACTGTCCCTTCTCAAATGCCTCTTCCTAATC
CCAACTGGATCAGGTTCCCATGGACTTGTCATAAGACAAAAGAGGACAGCTGTGCTGAGGGGGCAGGGTC
TGCAGCCTCCTGGCTGTGCCAGGACCACACCTACCAAGGTCTGTCCTCATGCATGCTTTAGGACAGCCGG
