>Addgene plasmid #82570 | pEMS1960 | addgene partial sequence | sequence record 159156 | M13-Rev 5'-CAGGAAACAGCTATGACC-3'
CAGAACTGATCCAGTCGCGCTGCTCTCGTCGATCCGGCGCGCCTGCTGTGAATCTTGAGGCTGAGCCTTG
CTGAGGGCACAGAAGCTCCGGGAAGTTTATAGCTGGAGGCTCGGGCCCGCCCCGAGGGGAGAGGGAGGGG
GAGAGAATTCCTTTGCTCAAACACAAGCCTGGGAGTTCAGAGACAGCCCTGCTGCCCCTGGCTCCACACT
CAGAGTCCAGAAGCCTCCGTGGGCCCCTCCCCAACCCCATGCCAACCCCATCTGCATGGCCCAGGAGCCC
CGCCCCTGCTCCCACCCCACACCCCAGGCTCCCGTGGTGCTCCAACTACCTCCCTTATAGCTCCCTGTGC
TTTGACGTCCCCATGCCCGGCACACAGTAGGTCCTTGGAGGGGAGAGGCTGGGAGTCTAGACTCCTGAGT
CTGAGGGAGGAGCGGGCTGGGGGCCTGTACTCCTGCGTCTGAGGGAGGAGGGCTCAGGTCTGGACTCTTG
GGTCTGAGGGAGGGGGCCGGCTGTCCTAAAGCATGCATGAGGACAGACCTTGGTAGGTGTGGTCCTGGCA
CAGCCAGGAGGCTGCAGACCCTGCCCCCTCAGCACAGCTGTCCTCTTTTGTCTTATGACAAGTCCATGGG
AACCTGATCCAGTTGGGATTAGGAAGAGGCATTTGAGAAGGGACAGTGGCCTGAAGACAATAGCTGCCCC
ACCCCCAGGAGCTATTTTGGGGGGATGTCATAGATGGTGAAACCGAGGACATTTCCTAAGAAGGGATTTG
AGGAAGGGGGGCTTCTGGGAGAATTAGTCACCCGCATCCCCTCTCCCACTCGCCCCACCCCACTGGCTGG
TTTCCTCCCCACCTGTCTCCCCTTTCACCTTCCCATACATCACGTA
